Addgene plasmid #169579: pAB301-Tier1-PhCMV-rTetR_VPR
Purpose: Tier-1 vector encoding PhCMV-driven tetracycline-activated VPR-based transactiavtor (PhCMV-rTetR-VPR-pA).
Depositing lab: Martin Fussenegger. Publication: A versatile plasmid architecture for mammalian synthetic biology (VAMSyB). Haellman V, Strittmatter T, Bertschi A, Stucheli P, Fussenegger M. Metab Eng. 2021 Jul;66:41-50. doi: 10.1016/j.ymben.2021.04.003. Epub 2021 Apr 18. PubMed 33857582.
Backbone
  Vector backbone: pMM1 (pcDNA3.1-based)
  Backbone size w/o insert (bp): 4435
  Vector type: Mammalian Expression
  Selectable markers: Neomycin (select with G418)
Growth in bacteria
  Bacterial resistance: Ampicillin, 100 μg/mL
  Growth temperature: 37°C
  Growth strain: DH5alpha
  Copy number: High Copy
Gene/Insert
  Gene/Insert name: reverse tetracycline-controlled transactivator (alt name: PCMV-tTA)
  Species: Synthetic
  Promoter: PhCMV
  Cloning method: Restriction Enzyme; 5′ cloning site Unknown (unknown if destroyed)
  Sequencing primers: 5′ AmpStart; 3′ BGH-rev
Terms and licenses: Academic/Nonprofit Terms; Industry Terms: Not Available to Industry
How to cite: pAB301-Tier1-PhCMV-rTetR_VPR was a gift from Martin Fussenegger (Addgene plasmid # 169579 ; http://n2t.net/addgene:169579 ; RRID:Addgene_169579)
