[The description below was written by a language model from this plasmid's Addgene catalogue record and pLannotate feature annotations shown in this document.]
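Description:
pAB301-Tier1-PhCMV-rTetR_VPR is a mammalian expression plasmid of about 7.4 kb built on pMM1, a pcDNA3.1-derived backbone, and designated a "Tier-1" vector within the VAMSyB modular plasmid architecture for mammalian synthetic biology. It is propagated in E. coli at high copy through a ColE1/pUC-type origin with ampicillin selection (β-lactamase under its own promoter). It also carries an f1 phage origin and remnants of the lac promoter/operator region typical of this vector family. For selection in mammalian cells, an SV40 early promoter drives a neomycin phosphotransferase gene terminated by an SV40 polyadenylation signal, conferring G418 resistance. A short ble-like fragment annotated after neo appears to be a leftover of the original resistance cassette rather than a functional marker.

The payload is a single transcription unit in which the human CMV immediate-early enhancer and promoter (PhCMV) drive a synthetic transactivator, followed by the bovine growth hormone poly(A) signal. A T7 promoter lies upstream of the coding region. The open reading frame begins with a reverse TetR DNA-binding module (annotated as a fragment of rtTA3), fused to the tripartite VPR activation domain. VPR appears in the feature table as a VP16-repeat fragment, a portion of human RELA/p65, and the Epstein-Barr virus Rta activation domain. Reverse TetR binds tet operator sequences only when doxycycline or a related tetracycline is present. The constitutively expressed fusion therefore acts as a strong Tet-On activator for tet-responsive promoters supplied on a partner construct. The catalogue's alternative name "PCMV-tTA" suggests a Tet-Off factor, but the stated purpose and the annotation both indicate the tetracycline-activated reverse form.
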