Features (pLannotate 1.2.2; 22 found; start..end, strand, type, name):
    175..478     +  enhancer       CMV enhancer: human cytomegalovirus immediate early enhancer
    479..682     +  promoter       CMV promoter: human cytomegalovirus (CMV) immediate early promoter
    678..711     +  LTR            5' LTR (truncated) (fragment): truncated 5' long terminal repeat (LTR) from HIV-1
    727..745     +  promoter       T7 promoter: promoter for bacteriophage T7 RNA polymerase
    795..1406    +  CDS            rtTA3 (fragment): reverse tetracycline transactivator 3 activates expression from Tet-responsive promoters in the presence of doxycycline
   1548..1564    +  CDS            VP96 (fragment): 6 tandem repeats of the minimal activation domain of herpes simplex virus VP16 (Cheng et al., 2013)
   1629..2408    +  CDS            RELA (fragment): TF65_HUMAN - Also known as NFKB3. Experimental evidence at protein level: Swiss-Prot protein existence level 1. NF-kappa-B is a pleiotropic transcription factor present in almost all cell types and is the endpoint of a series of signal transduction events that are initiated by a vast array of stimuli related to many biological processes such as inflammation, immunity, differentiation, cell growth, tumorigenesis and apoptosis. NF-kappa-B is a homo- or heterodimeric complex formed by the Rel-like domain- containing proteins RELA/p65, RELB, NFKB1/p105, NFKB1/p50, REL and NFKB2/p52. The heterodime
   2427..2993    +  CDS            Rta AD: transcriptional activation domain from the human herpesvirus 4 (Epstein-Barr virus) replication and transcription activator Rta/BRLF1 (Hardwick et al., 1992; Chavez et al., 2015)
   3054..3278    +  polyA_signal   bGH poly(A) signal: bovine growth hormone polyadenylation signal
   3282..3303    +  promoter       SV40 promoter (fragment): SV40 enhancer and early promoter
   3324..3752    +  rep_origin     f1 ori (sequence partly withheld): f1 bacteriophage origin of replication; arrow indicates direction of (+) strand synthesis
   3766..4095    +  promoter       SV40 promoter: SV40 enhancer and early promoter
   4162..4953    +  CDS            neo: KKA2_KLEPN - Also known as kan, nptII. Experimental evidence at protein level: Swiss-Prot protein existence level 1. Resistance to kanamycin, neomycin, paromomycin, ribostamycin, butirosin and gentamicin B. From Klebsiella pneumoniae.
   4977..5135    +  CDS            ble (fragment): BLE_KLEPN - Experimental evidence at protein level: Swiss-Prot protein existence level 1. Binding protein with a strong affinity to the bleomycin family of antibiotics. Binds to CL990; an antimitotic-antibiotic compound. From Klebsiella pneumoniae.
   5130..5251    +  polyA_signal   SV40 poly(A) signal: SV40 polyadenylation signal
   5324..5340    -  protein_bind   lac operator: The lac repressor binds to the lac operator to inhibit transcription in E. coli. This inhibition can be relieved by adding lactose or isopropyl-β-D-thiogalactopyranoside (IPTG). lac repressor encoded by lacI
   5348..5378    -  promoter       lac promoter: promoter for the E. coli lac operon
   5393..5414    -  protein_bind   CAP binding site: CAP binding activates transcription in the presence of cAMP. E. coli catabolite activator protein
   5427..5519    -  CDS            lacI (fragment): lac repressor; lacI; The lac repressor binds to the lac operator to inhibit transcription in E. coli. This inhibition can be relieved by adding lactose or isopropyl-β-D-thiogalactopyranoside (IPTG).
   5702..6290    -  rep_origin     ori: high-copy-number ColE1/pMB1/pBR322/pUC origin of replication
   6461..7321    -  CDS            AmpR: β-lactamase; bla; confers resistance to ampicillin, carbenicillin, and related antibiotics
   7322..28      -  promoter       AmpR promoter (across the origin): bla
>Addgene plasmid #169579 | pAB301-Tier1-PhCMV-rTetR_VPR | addgene full sequence | sequence record 365008 | Addgene NGS Result
AGAAAAATAAACAAATAGGGGTTCCGCGCACATTTCCCCGAAAAGTGCCACCTGACGTCGACGGATCGGG
AGATCTCCACGCGTGGTACCCTCGAGTTGACATTGATTATTGAGTAGTTATTAATAGTAATCAATTACGG
GGTCATTAGTTCATAGCCCATATATGGAGTTCCGCGTTACATAACTTACGGTAAATGGCCCGCCTGGCTG
ACCGCCCAACGACCCCCGCCCATTGACGTCAATAATGACGTATGTTCCCATAGTAACGCCAATAGGGACT
TTCCATTGACGTCAATGGGTGGAGTATTTACGGTAAACTGCCCACTTGGCAGTACATCAAGTGTATCATA
TGCCAAGTACGCCCCCTATTGACGTCAATGACGGTAAATGGCCCGCCTGGCATTATGCCCAGTACATGAC
CTTATGGGACTTTCCTACTTGGCAGTACATCTACGTATTAGTCATCGCTATTACCATGGTGATGCGGTTT
TGGCAGTACATCAATGGGCGTGGATAGCGGTTTGACTCACGGGGATTTCCAAGTCTCCACCCCATTGACG
TCAATGGGAGTTTGTTTTGGCACCAAAATCAACGGGACTTTCCAAAATGTCGTAACAACTCCGCCCCATT
GACGCAAATGGGCGGTAGGCGTGTACGGTGGGAGGTCTATATAAGCAGAGCTCTCTGGCTAACTAGAGAA
CCCACTGCTTACTGGCTTATCGAAATTAATACGACTCACTATAGGGAGACCCAAGCTGTTCGAAGCGGAA
TTCACCATGACTAGTGGATCAAGACTGGACAAGAGCAAAGTCATAAACTCTGCTCTGGAATTACTCAATG
GAGTCGGTATCGAAGGCCTGACGACAAGGAAACTCGCTCAAAAGCTGGGAGTTGAGCAGCCTACCCTGTA
CTGGCACGTGAAGAACAAGCGGGCCCTGCTCGATGCCCTGCCAATCGAGATGCTGGACAGGCATCATACC
CACTCCTGCCCCCTGGAAGGCGAGTCATGGCAAGACTTTCTGCGGAACAACGCCAAGTCATACCGCTGTG
CTCTCCTCTCACATCGCGACGGGGCTAAAGTGCATCTCGGCACCCGCCCAACAGAGAAACAGTACGAAAC
CCTGGAAAATCAGCTCGCGTTCCTGTGTCAGCAAGGCTTCTCCCTGGAGAACGCACTGTACGCTCTGTCC
GCCGTGGGCCACTTTACACTGGGCTGCGTATTGGAGGAACAGGAGCATCAAGTAGCAAAAGAGGAAAGAG
AGACACCTACCACCGATTCTATGCCCCCACTTCTGAAACAAGCAATTGAGCTGTTCGACCGGCAGGGAGC
CGAACCTGCCTTCCTTTTCGGCCTGGAACTAATCATATGTGGCCTGGAGAAACAGCTAAAGTGCGAAAGC
GGCGGGGCTAGTGGTTCCGGACGGGCTGACGCATTGGACGATTTTGATCTGGATATGCTGGGAAGTGACG
CCCTCGATGATTTTGACCTTGACATGCTTGGTTCGGATGCCCTTGATGACTTTGACCTCGACATGCTCGG
CAGTGACGCCCTTGATGATTTCGACCTGGACATGCTGATTAACTCTAGAAGTTCCGGATCTCCGAAAAAG
AAACGCAAAGTTGGTAGCCAGTACCTGCCCGACACCGACGACCGGCACCGGATCGAGGAAAAGCGGAAGC
GGACCTACGAGACATTCAAGAGCATCATGAAGAAGTCCCCCTTCAGCGGCCCCACCGACCCTAGACCTCC
ACCTAGAAGAATCGCCGTGCCCAGCAGATCCAGCGCCAGCGTGCCAAAACCTGCCCCCCAGCCTTACCCC
TTCACCAGCAGCCTGAGCACCATCAACTACGACGAGTTCCCTACCATGGTGTTCCCCAGCGGCCAGATCT
CTCAGGCCTCTGCTCTGGCTCCAGCCCCTCCTCAGGTGCTGCCTCAGGCTCCTGCTCCTGCACCAGCTCC
AGCCATGGTGTCTGCACTGGCTCAGGCACCAGCACCCGTGCCTGTGCTGGCTCCTGGACCTCCACAGGCT
GTGGCTCCACCAGCCCCTAAACCTACACAGGCCGGCGAGGGCACACTGTCTGAAGCTCTGCTGCAGCTGC
AGTTCGACGACGAGGATCTGGGAGCCCTGCTGGGAAACAGCACCGATCCTGCCGTGTTCACCGACCTGGC
CAGCGTGGACAACAGCGAGTTCCAGCAGCTGCTGAACCAGGGCATCCCTGTGGCCCCTCACACCACCGAG
CCCATGCTGATGGAATACCCCGAGGCCATCACCCGGCTCGTGACAGGCGCTCAGAGGCCTCCTGATCCAG
CTCCTGCCCCTCTGGGAGCACCAGGCCTGCCTAATGGACTGCTGTCTGGCGACGAGGACTTCAGCTCTAT
CGCCGATATGGATTTCTCAGCCTTGCTGGGCTCTGGCAGCGGCAGCCGGGATTCCAGGGAAGGGATGTTT
TTGCCGAAGCCTGAGGCCGGCTCCGCTATTAGTGACGTGTTTGAGGGCCGCGAGGTGTGCCAGCCAAAAC
GAATCCGGCCATTTCATCCTCCAGGAAGTCCATGGGCCAACCGCCCACTCCCCGCCAGCCTCGCACCAAC
ACCAACCGGTCCAGTACATGAGCCAGTCGGGTCACTGACCCCGGCACCAGTCCCTCAGCCACTGGATCCA
GCGCCCGCAGTGACTCCCGAGGCCAGTCACCTGTTGGAGGATCCCGATGAAGAGACGAGCCAGGCTGTCA
AAGCCCTTCGGGAGATGGCCGATACTGTGATTCCCCAGAAGGAAGAGGCTGCAATCTGTGGCCAAATGGA
CCTTTCCCATCCGCCCCCAAGGGGCCATCTGGATGAGCTGACAACCACACTTGAGTCCATGACCGAGGAT
CTGAACCTGGACTCACCCCTGACCCCGGAATTGAACGAGATTCTGGATACCTTCCTGAACGACGAGTGCC
TCTTGCATGCCATGCATATCAGCACAGGACTGTCCATCTTCGACACATCTCTGGCTAGCGGATCCACCGG
TGTCTAGAAAGCTTTGAGGCCGGCCTGCAGGGATCAGCCTCGACTGTGCCTTCTAGTTGCCAGCCATCTG
TTGTTTGCCCCTCCCCCGTGCCTTCCTTGACCCTGGAAGGTGCCACTCCCACTGTCCTTTCCTAATAAAA
TGAGGAAATTGCATCGCATTGTCTGAGTAGGTGTCATTCTATTCTGGGGGGTGGGGTGGGGCAGGACAGC
AAGGGGGAGGATTGGGAAGACAATAGCAGGCATGCTGGGGATGCGGTGGGCTCTATGGCTTCTGAGGCGG
AAAGAACCAGCTGGGGCTCTAGGGGGTATCCCC
[124 nt withheld, positions 3324-3447]
C
[91 nt withheld, positions 3449-3539]
A
[49 nt withheld, positions 3541-3589]
CCTTTGACGTTGGAGTCCACGTTCTTT
[37 nt withheld, positions 3617-3653]
ACCCTATCTCGGTCTATTCTTTTGATTTATAAGGGATTTTGCCGATTTCGGCCTATTGGTTAAAAAATGA
GCTGATTTAACAAAAATTTAACGCGAATTAATTCTGTGGAATGTGTGTCAGTTAGGGTGTGGAAAGTCCC
CAGGCTCCCCAGCAGGCAGAAGTATGCAAAGCATGCATCTCAATTAGTCAGCAACCAGGTGTGGAAAGTC
CCCAGGCTCCCCAGCAGGCAGAAGTATGCAAAGCATGCATCTCAATTAGTCAGCAACCATAGTCCCGCCC
CTAACTCCGCCCATCCCGCCCCTAACTCCGCCCAGTTCCGCCCATTCTCCGCCCCATGGCTGACTAATTT
TTTTTATTTATGCAGAGGCCGAGGCCGCCTCTGCCTCTGAGCTATTCCAGAAGTAGTGAGGAGGCTTTTT
TGGAGGCCTAGGCTTTTGCAAAAAGCTCCCGGGAGCTTGTATATCCATTTTCGGATCTGATCAAGAGACA
GGATGAGGATCGTTTCGCATGATTGAACAAGATGGATTGCACGCAGGTTCTCCGGCCGCTTGGGTGGAGA
GGCTATTCGGCTATGACTGGGCACAACAGACAATCGGCTGCTCTGATGCCGCCGTGTTCCGGCTGTCAGC
GCAGGGGCGCCCGGTTCTTTTTGTCAAGACCGACCTGTCCGGTGCCCTGAATGAACTGCAGGACGAGGCA
GCGCGGCTATCGTGGCTGGCCACGACGGGCGTTCCTTGCGCAGCTGTGCTCGACGTTGTCACTGAAGCGG
GAAGGGACTGGCTGCTATTGGGCGAAGTGCCGGGGCAGGATCTCCTGTCATCTCACCTTGCTCCTGCCGA
GAAAGTATCCATCATGGCTGATGCAATGCGGCGGCTGCATACGCTTGATCCGGCTACCTGCCCATTCGAC
CACCAAGCGAAACATCGCATCGAGCGAGCACGTACTCGGATGGAAGCCGGTCTTGTCGATCAGGATGATC
TGGACGAAGAGCATCAGGGGCTCGCGCCAGCCGAACTGTTCGCCAGGCTCAAGGCGCGCATGCCCGACGG
CGAGGATCTCGTCGTGACCCATGGCGATGCCTGCTTGCCGAATATCATGGTGGAAAATGGCCGCTTTTCT
GGATTCATCGACTGTGGCCGGCTGGGTGTGGCGGACCGCTATCAGGACATAGCGTTGGCTACCCGTGATA
TTGCTGAAGAGCTTGGCGGCGAATGGGCTGACCGCTTCCTCGTGCTTTACGGTATCGCCGCTCCCGATTC
GCAGCGCATCGCCTTCTATCGCCTTCTTGACGAGTTCTTCTGAGCGGGACTCTGGGGTTCGAAATGACCG
ACCAAGCGACGCCCAACCTGCCATCACGAGATTTCGATTCCACCGCCGCCTTCTATGAAAGGTTGGGCTT
CGGAATCGTTTTCCGGGACGCCGGCTGGATGATCCTCCAGCGCGGGGATCTCATGCTGGAGTTCTTCGCC
CACCCCAACTTGTTTATTGCAGCTTATAATGGTTACAAATAAAGCAATAGCATCACAAATTTCACAAATA
AAGCATTTTTTTCACTGCATTCTAGTTGTGGTTTGTCCAAACTCATCAATGTATCTTATCATGTCTGTAT
ACCGTCGACCTCTAGCTAGAGCTTGGCGTAATCATGGTCATAGCTGTTTCCTGTGTGAAATTGTTATCCG
CTCACAATTCCACACAACATACGAGCCGGAAGCATAAAGTGTAAAGCCTGGGGTGCCTAATGAGTGAGCT
AACTCACATTAATTGCGTTGCGCTCACTGCCCGCTTTCCAGTCGGGAAACCTGTCGTGCCAGCTGCATTA
ATGAATCGGCCAACGCGCGGGGAGAGGCGGTTTGCGTATTGGGCGCTCTTCCGCTTCCTCGCTCACTGAC
TCGCTGCGCTCGGTCGTTCGGCTGCGGCGAGCGGTATCAGCTCACTCAAAGGCGGTAATACGGTTATCCA
CAGAATCAGGGGATAACGCAGGAAAGAACATGTGAGCAAAAGGCCAGCAAAAGGCCAGGAACCGTAAAAA
GGCCGCGTTGCTGGCGTTTTTCCATAGGCTCCGCCCCCCTGACGAGCATCACAAAAATCGACGCTCAAGT
CAGAGGTGGCGAAACCCGACAGGACTATAAAGATACCAGGCGTTTCCCCCTGGAAGCTCCCTCGTGCGCT
CTCCTGTTCCGACCCTGCCGCTTACCGGATACCTGTCCGCCTTTCTCCCTTCGGGAAGCGTGGCGCTTTC
TCATAGCTCACGCTGTAGGTATCTCAGTTCGGTGTAGGTCGTTCGCTCCAAGCTGGGCTGTGTGCACGAA
CCCCCCGTTCAGCCCGACCGCTGCGCCTTATCCGGTAACTATCGTCTTGAGTCCAACCCGGTAAGACACG
ACTTATCGCCACTGGCAGCAGCCACTGGTAACAGGATTAGCAGAGCGAGGTATGTAGGCGGTGCTACAGA
GTTCTTGAAGTGGTGGCCTAACTACGGCTACACTAGAAGAACAGTATTTGGTATCTGCGCTCTGCTGAAG
CCAGTTACCTTCGGAAAAAGAGTTGGTAGCTCTTGATCCGGCAAACAAACCACCGCTGGTAGCGGTGGTT
TTTTTGTTTGCAAGCAGCAGATTACGCGCAGAAAAAAAGGATCTCAAGAAGATCCTTTGATCTTTTCTAC
GGGGTCTGACGCTCAGTGGAACGAAAACTCACGTTAAGGGATTTTGGTCATGAGATTATCAAAAAGGATC
TTCACCTAGATCCTTTTAAATTAAAAATGAAGTTTTAAATCAATCTAAAGTATATATGAGTAAACTTGGT
CTGACAGTTACCAATGCTTAATCAGTGAGGCACCTATCTCAGCGATCTGTCTATTTCGTTCATCCATAGT
TGCCTGACTCCCCGTCGTGTAGATAACTACGATACGGGAGGGCTTACCATCTGGCCCCAGTGCTGCAATG
ATACCGCGAGACCCACGCTCACCGGCTCCAGATTTATCAGCAATAAACCAGCCAGCCGGAAGGGCCGAGC
GCAGAAGTGGTCCTGCAACTTTATCCGCCTCCATCCAGTCTATTAATTGTTGCCGGGAAGCTAGAGTAAG
TAGTTCGCCAGTTAATAGTTTGCGCAACGTTGTTGCCATTGCTACAGGCATCGTGGTGTCACGCTCGTCG
TTTGGTATGGCTTCATTCAGCTCCGGTTCCCAACGATCAAGGCGAGTTACATGATCCCCCATGTTGTGCA
AAAAAGCGGTTAGCTCCTTCGGTCCTCCGATCGTTGTCAGAAGTAAGTTGGCCGCAGTGTTATCACTCAT
GGTTATGGCAGCACTGCATAATTCTCTTACTGTCATGCCATCCGTAAGATGCTTTTCTGTGACTGGTGAG
TACTCAACCAAGTCATTCTGAGAATAGTGTATGCGGCGACCGAGTTGCTCTTGCCCGGCGTCAATACGGG
ATAATACCGCGCCACATAGCAGAACTTTAAAAGTGCTCATCATTGGAAAACGTTCTTCGGGGCGAAAACT
CTCAAGGATCTTACCGCTGTTGAGATCCAGTTCGATGTAACCCACTCGTGCACCCAACTGATCTTCAGCA
TCTTTTACTTTCACCAGCGTTTCTGGGTGAGCAAAAACAGGAAGGCAAAATGCCGCAAAAAAGGGAATAA
GGGCGACACGGAAATGTTGAATACTCATACTCTTCCTTTTTCAATATTATTGAAGCATTTATCAGGGTTA
TTGTCTCATGAGCGGATACATATTTGAATGTATTT
